Addgene plasmid #99105: pPPAT-EGFP
Purpose: Expresses human PPAT-EGFP fusion in mammalian cells
Depositing lab: Stephen Benkovic. Depositing organization: Pennsylvania State University. Publication: Reversible compartmentalization of de novo purine biosynthetic complexes in living cells. An S, Kumar R, Sheets ED, Benkovic SJ. Science. 2008 Apr 4;320(5872):103-6. doi: 10.1126/science.1152241. PubMed 18388293.
Backbone
  Vector backbone: pEGFP-N1
  Backbone manufacturer: Clontech
  Backbone size w/o insert (bp): 4733
  Total vector size (bp): 6261
  Modifications to backbone: A206K, L221K, and F223R mutations in EGFP gene to minimize dimerization
  Vector type: Mammalian Expression
  Selectable markers: Neomycin (select with G418)
Growth in bacteria
  Bacterial resistance: Kanamycin, 50 μg/mL
  Growth temperature: 37°C
  Growth strain: DH5alpha
  Copy number: Unknown
Gene/Insert
  Gene/Insert name: PPAT (alt name: phosphoribosyl pyrophosphate amidotransferase)
  Species: H. sapiens (human)
  Insert size (bp): 1551
  GenBank ID: NM_002703
  Entrez Gene: PPAT (a.k.a. ATASE, GPAT, PRAT)
  Promoter: CMV
  Tag / fusion protein: EGFP (enhanced green fluorescent protein) (C terminal on backbone)
  Cloning method: Restriction Enzyme; 5′ cloning site XhoI (not destroyed); 3′ cloning site KpnI (not destroyed)
  Sequencing primers: 5′ CGCAAATGGGCGGTAGGCGTG
Terms and licenses: Academic/Nonprofit Terms; Industry Terms: Not Available to Industry
How to cite: pPPAT-EGFP was a gift from Stephen Benkovic (Addgene plasmid # 99105 ; http://n2t.net/addgene:99105 ; RRID:Addgene_99105)
