[The description below was written by a language model from this plasmid's Addgene catalogue record and pLannotate feature annotations shown in this document.]
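Description:
pPPAT-EGFP is a 6,261 bp mammalian expression plasmid built on the Clontech pEGFP-N1 backbone that produces human phosphoribosyl pyrophosphate amidotransferase (PPAT, also called GPAT/ATASE), the first enzyme of de novo purine biosynthesis, fused at its C terminus to a green fluorescent protein. The 1,551 bp PPAT coding sequence was inserted between the XhoI and KpnI sites of the multiple cloning site, downstream of the human cytomegalovirus immediate-early enhancer and promoter. It reads through a short stretch of residual polylinker into the backbone's EGFP gene, and the transcript ends at the SV40 polyadenylation signal. The EGFP carries A206K, L221K and F223R substitutions intended to minimise dimerisation, so that any clustering of the fusion reflects PPAT rather than the tag. The feature annotation accordingly identifies the reporter as monomeric mEGFP.

The plasmid replicates in E. coli from a high-copy ColE1/pUC-type origin and also carries an f1 phage origin for single-stranded DNA production. One Tn5 NeoR/KanR gene provides both selections. A bacterial (bla-type) promoter drives it for kanamycin resistance in bacteria, while the adjacent SV40 enhancer/early promoter, paired with the HSV TK polyadenylation signal, drives it for G418 selection of stably transfected mammalian cells. The small large T antigen, ble and bGH poly(A) fragments in the annotation appear to be backbone remnants or short sequence matches rather than functional elements. The depositor's sequence and the repository's sequencing result show the same feature set, offset by only a few bases in numbering. The construct is suited to live-cell fluorescence imaging of PPAT localisation, and its associated publication concerns reversible compartmentalisation of purine biosynthetic enzyme complexes.
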