Features (pLannotate 1.2.2; 16 found; start..end, strand, type, name):
     61..364     +  enhancer       CMV enhancer: human cytomegalovirus immediate early enhancer
    365..568     +  promoter       CMV promoter: human cytomegalovirus (CMV) immediate early promoter
    591..619     +  misc_feature   MCS (fragment): multiple cloning site
    623..2173    +  CDS            PPAT: PUR1_HUMAN - Also known as GPAT. Experimental evidence at protein level: Swiss-Prot protein existence level 1. From Homo sapiens (Human).
   2173..2199    +  misc_feature   MCS (fragment): multiple cloning site
   2207..2926    +  CDS            mEGFP: enhanced GFP with monomerizing A206K mutation (Zacharias et al., 2002) mammalian codon-optimized
   2943..3026    +  CDS            large T antigen (fragment): large T antigen from SV40 (simian virus 40)
   3049..3170    +  polyA_signal   SV40 poly(A) signal: SV40 polyadenylation signal
   3204..3632    -  rep_origin     f1 ori (sequence partly withheld): f1 bacteriophage origin of replication; arrow indicates direction of (+) strand synthesis
   3659..3763    +  promoter       AmpR promoter: bla
   3765..4122    +  promoter       SV40 promoter: SV40 enhancer and early promoter
   4157..4951    +  CDS            NeoR/KanR: aminoglycoside phosphotransferase from Tn5; aph(3')-II (or nptII); confers resistance to neomycin, kanamycin, and G418 (Geneticin®)
   4972..5124    +  CDS            ble (fragment): BLE_KLEPN - Experimental evidence at protein level: Swiss-Prot protein existence level 1. Binding protein with a strong affinity to the bleomycin family of antibiotics. Binds to CL990; an antimitotic-antibiotic compound. From Klebsiella pneumoniae.
   5183..5230    +  polyA_signal   HSV TK poly(A) signal: herpes simplex virus thymidine kinase polyadenylation signal (Cole and Stacy, 1985)
   5321..5337    -  polyA_signal   bGH poly(A) signal (fragment): bovine growth hormone polyadenylation signal
   5559..6147    +  rep_origin     ori: high-copy-number ColE1/pMB1/pBR322/pUC origin of replication
>Addgene plasmid #99105 | pPPAT-EGFP | depositor full sequence | sequence record 190308 | pPPAT-EGFP sequence 6261 bps
TAGTTATTAATAGTAATCAATTACGGGGTCATTAGTTCATAGCCCATATATGGAGTTCCGCGTTACATAA
CTTACGGTAAATGGCCCGCCTGGCTGACCGCCCAACGACCCCCGCCCATTGACGTCAATAATGACGTATG
TTCCCATAGTAACGCCAATAGGGACTTTCCATTGACGTCAATGGGTGGAGTATTTACGGTAAACTGCCCA
CTTGGCAGTACATCAAGTGTATCATATGCCAAGTACGCCCCCTATTGACGTCAATGACGGTAAATGGCCC
GCCTGGCATTATGCCCAGTACATGACCTTATGGGACTTTCCTACTTGGCAGTACATCTACGTATTAGTCA
TCGCTATTACCATGGTGATGCGGTTTTGGCAGTACATCAATGGGCGTGGATAGCGGTTTGACTCACGGGG
ATTTCCAAGTCTCCACCCCATTGACGTCAATGGGAGTTTGTTTTGGCACCAAAATCAACGGGACTTTCCA
AAATGTCGTAACAACTCCGCCCCATTGACGCAAATGGGCGGTAGGCGTGTACGGTGGGAGGTCTATATAA
GCAGAGCTGGTTTAGTGAACCGTCAGATCCGCTAGCGCTACCGGACTCAGATCTCGAGCCATATGGAGCT
GGAGGAGTTGGGGATCCGAGAGGAATGTGGCGTGTTCGGGTGCATCGCCTCAGGAGAGTGGCCCACGCAG
CTGGATGTACCGCATGTGATCACTCTGGGACTCGTGGGGCTGCAGCACCGGGGTCAGGAGAGTGCTGGTA
TTGTGACTAGTGATGGGAGTTCCGTGCCAACATTCAAATCACACAAGGGAATGGGTCTTGTAAATCACGT
CTTTACTGAAGACAATTTGAAAAAATTATATGTTTCAAATCTTGGAATTGGACACACCAGGTATGCCACC
ACAGGAAAATGTGAACTAGAAAATTGTCAGCCCTTCGTTGTTGAAACACTTCATGGGAAGATAGCTGTGG
CACATAATGGCGAATTGGTAAATGCTGCTCGATTAAGGAAAAAGCTTCTGCGTCATGGTATTGGTCTGTC
TACAAGTTCTGATAGTGAAATGATTACCCAGTTACTGGCGTATACCCCTCCTCAGGAACAAGATGACACC
CCAGACTGGGTAGCCAGGATTAAAAACTTGATGAAGGAAGCACCCACAGCATACTCCCTGCTTATAATGC
ACAGAGATGTTATTTATGCAGTACGAGATCCTTATGGAAATCGTCCCTTATGCATTGGTCGTCTTATTCC
AGTGTCTGATATAAATGACAAAGAGAAAAAAACATCAGAAACAGAAGGATGGGTGGTGTCTTCAGAATCT
TGTAGCTTCTTATCTATTGGTGCAAGATATTACCGTGAAGTCTTGCCTGGAGAAATTGTGGAAATATCCA
GACACAATGTCCAAACTCTTGATATTATATCAAGGTCTGAAGGAAACCCAGTGGCTTTTTGTATCTTTGA
ATATGTTTATTTTGCAAGACCAGACAGTATGTTCGAAGACCAAATGGTTTATACAGTAAGATACCGTTGT
GGCCAGCAGCTAGCGATTGAAGCACCTGTGGATGCAGATTTGGTTAGCACTGTTCCAGAATCTGCTACGC
CTGCTGCTCTTGCTTACGCAGGAAAGTGTGGACTTCCATATGTGGAGGTGCTGTGTAAAAACCGGTATGT
AGGGAGAACCTTCATTCAGCCAAACATGAGGTTAAGACAACTTGGTGTTGCAAAAAAATTTGGAGTATTG
TCAGACAACTTTAAAGGCAAAAGAATTGTTCTTGTAGATGATTCAATTGTCAGAGGCAATACCATCTCAC
CTATAATAAAACTGCTCAAAGAATCTGGTGCAAAAGAGGTACACATTCGAGTAGCTTCACCACCAATTAA
ATATCCATGCTTCATGGGAATAAACATTCCTACAAAAGAAGAGCTCATTGCCAATAAACCAGAATTTGAT
CACCTTGCAGAATATCTAGGAGCAAACAGTGTTGTGTATCTGTCAGTAGAAGGACTGGTTTCATCTGTAC
AAGAAGGGATAAAGTTTAAAAAACAGAAAGAGAAAAAGCACGATATTATGATCCAAGAAAATGGAAATGG
TCTGGAATGTTTTGAAAAGAGTGGTCATTGTACAGCTTGTCTCACTGGAAAATATCCTGTAGAATTAGAA
TGGGTACCGCGGGCCCGGGATCCACCGGTCGCCACCATGGTGAGCAAGGGCGAGGAGCTGTTCACCGGGG
TGGTGCCCATCCTGGTCGAGCTGGACGGCGACGTAAACGGCCACAAGTTCAGCGTGTCCGGCGAGGGCGA
GGGCGATGCCACCTACGGCAAGCTGACCCTGAAGTTCATCTGCACCACCGGCAAGCTGCCCGTGCCCTGG
CCCACCCTCGTGACCACCCTGACCTACGGCGTGCAGTGCTTCAGCCGCTACCCCGACCACATGAAGCAGC
ACGACTTCTTCAAGTCCGCCATGCCCGAAGGCTACGTCCAGGAGCGCACCATCTTCTTCAAGGACGACGG
CAACTACAAGACCCGCGCCGAGGTGAAGTTCGAGGGCGACACCCTGGTGAACCGCATCGAGCTGAAGGGC
ATCGACTTCAAGGAGGACGGCAACATCCTGGGGCACAAGCTGGAGTACAACTACAACAGCCACAACGTCT
ATATCATGGCCGACAAGCAGAAGAACGGCATCAAGGTGAACTTCAAGATCCGCCACAACATCGAGGACGG
CAGCGTGCAGCTCGCCGACCACTACCAGCAGAACACCCCCATCGGCGACGGTCCCGTGCTGCTGCCCGAC
AACCACTACCTGAGCACCCAGTCCAAGCTGAGCAAAGACCCCAACGAGAAGCGCGATCACATGGTCCTGA
AGGAGCGCGTGACCGCCGCCGGGATCACTCTCGGCATGGACGAGCTGTACAAGTAAAGCGGCCGCGACTC
TAGATCATAATCAGCCATACCACATTTGTAGAGGTTTTACTTGCTTTAAAAAACCTCCCACACCTCCCCC
TGAACCTGAAACATAAAATGAATGCAATTGTTGTTGTTAACTTGTTTATTGCAGCTTATAATGGTTACAA
ATAAAGCAATAGCATCACAAATTTCACAAATAAAGCATTTTTTTCACTGCATTCTAGTTGTGGTTTGTCC
AAACTCATCAATGTATCTTAAGGCGTAAATTGTAAGCGTTAATATTTTGTTAAAATTCGCGTTAAATTTT
TGTTAAATCAGCTCATTTTTTAACCAATAGGCCGAAATCGGCAAAATCCCTTATAAATCAAAAGAATAGA
CCGAGATAGGGT
[37 nt withheld, positions 3303-3339]
AAAGAACGTGGACTCCAACGTCAAAGG
[49 nt withheld, positions 3367-3415]
T
[91 nt withheld, positions 3417-3507]
G
[124 nt withheld, positions 3509-3632]
CAGGTGGCACTTTTCGGGGAAATGTGCGCGGAACCCCTATTTGTTTATTTTTCTAAATACATTCAAATAT
GTATCCGCTCATGAGACAATAACCCTGATAAATGCTTCAATAATATTGAAAAAGGAAGAGTCCTGAGGCG
GAAAGAACCAGCTGTGGAATGTGTGTCAGTTAGGGTGTGGAAAGTCCCCAGGCTCCCCAGCAGGCAGAAG
TATGCAAAGCATGCATCTCAATTAGTCAGCAACCAGGTGTGGAAAGTCCCCAGGCTCCCCAGCAGGCAGA
AGTATGCAAAGCATGCATCTCAATTAGTCAGCAACCATAGTCCCGCCCCTAACTCCGCCCATCCCGCCCC
TAACTCCGCCCAGTTCCGCCCATTCTCCGCCCCATGGCTGACTAATTTTTTTTATTTATGCAGAGGCCGA
GGCCGCCTCGGCCTCTGAGCTATTCCAGAAGTAGTGAGGAGGCTTTTTTGGAGGCCTAGGCTTTTGCAAA
GATCGATCAAGAGACAGGATGAGGATCGTTTCGCATGATTGAACAAGATGGATTGCACGCAGGTTCTCCG
GCCGCTTGGGTGGAGAGGCTATTCGGCTATGACTGGGCACAACAGACAATCGGCTGCTCTGATGCCGCCG
TGTTCCGGCTGTCAGCGCAGGGGCGCCCGGTTCTTTTTGTCAAGACCGACCTGTCCGGTGCCCTGAATGA
ACTGCAAGACGAGGCAGCGCGGCTATCGTGGCTGGCCACGACGGGCGTTCCTTGCGCAGCTGTGCTCGAC
GTTGTCACTGAAGCGGGAAGGGACTGGCTGCTATTGGGCGAAGTGCCGGGGCAGGATCTCCTGTCATCTC
ACCTTGCTCCTGCCGAGAAAGTATCCATCATGGCTGATGCAATGCGGCGGCTGCATACGCTTGATCCGGC
TACCTGCCCATTCGACCACCAAGCGAAACATCGCATCGAGCGAGCACGTACTCGGATGGAAGCCGGTCTT
GTCGATCAGGATGATCTGGACGAAGAGCATCAGGGGCTCGCGCCAGCCGAACTGTTCGCCAGGCTCAAGG
CGAGCATGCCCGACGGCGAGGATCTCGTCGTGACCCATGGCGATGCCTGCTTGCCGAATATCATGGTGGA
AAATGGCCGCTTTTCTGGATTCATCGACTGTGGCCGGCTGGGTGTGGCGGACCGCTATCAGGACATAGCG
TTGGCTACCCGTGATATTGCTGAAGAGCTTGGCGGCGAATGGGCTGACCGCTTCCTCGTGCTTTACGGTA
TCGCCGCTCCCGATTCGCAGCGCATCGCCTTCTATCGCCTTCTTGACGAGTTCTTCTGAGCGGGACTCTG
GGGTTCGAAATGACCGACCAAGCGACGCCCAACCTGCCATCACGAGATTTCGATTCCACCGCCGCCTTCT
ATGAAAGGTTGGGCTTCGGAATCGTTTTCCGGGACGCCGGCTGGATGATCCTCCAGCGCGGGGATCTCAT
GCTGGAGTTCTTCGCCCACCCTAGGGGGAGGCTAACTGAAACACGGAAGGAGACAATACCGGAAGGAACC
CGCGCTATGACGGCAATAAAAAGACAGAATAAAACGCACGGTGTTGGGTCGTTTGTTCATAAACGCGGGG
TTCGGTCCCAGGGCTGGCACTCTGTCGATACCCCACCGAGACCCCATTGGGGCCAATACGCCCGCGTTTC
TTCCTTTTCCCCACCCCACCCCCCAAGTTCGGGTGAAGGCCCAGGGCTCGCAGCCAACGTCGGGGCGGCA
GGCCCTGCCATAGCCTCAGGTTACTCATATATACTTTAGATTGATTTAAAACTTCATTTTTAATTTAAAA
GGATCTAGGTGAAGATCCTTTTTGATAATCTCATGACCAAAATCCCTTAACGTGAGTTTTCGTTCCACTG
AGCGTCAGACCCCGTAGAAAAGATCAAAGGATCTTCTTGAGATCCTTTTTTTCTGCGCGTAATCTGCTGC
TTGCAAACAAAAAAACCACCGCTACCAGCGGTGGTTTGTTTGCCGGATCAAGAGCTACCAACTCTTTTTC
CGAAGGTAACTGGCTTCAGCAGAGCGCAGATACCAAATACTGTCCTTCTAGTGTAGCCGTAGTTAGGCCA
CCACTTCAAGAACTCTGTAGCACCGCCTACATACCTCGCTCTGCTAATCCTGTTACCAGTGGCTGCTGCC
AGTGGCGATAAGTCGTGTCTTACCGGGTTGGACTCAAGACGATAGTTACCGGATAAGGCGCAGCGGTCGG
GCTGAACGGGGGGTTCGTGCACACAGCCCAGCTTGGAGCGAACGACCTACACCGAACTGAGATACCTACA
GCGTGAGCTATGAGAAAGCGCCACGCTTCCCGAAGGGAGAAAGGCGGACAGGTATCCGGTAAGCGGCAGG
GTCGGAACAGGAGAGCGCACGAGGGAGCTTCCAGGGGGAAACGCCTGGTATCTTTATAGTCCTGTCGGGT
TTCGCCACCTCTGACTTGAGCGTCGATTTTTGTGATGCTCGTCAGGGGGGCGGAGCCTATGGAAAAACGC
CAGCAACGCGGCCTTTTTACGGTTCCTGGCCTTTTGCTGGCCTTTTGCTCACATGTTCTTTCCTGCGTTA
TCCCCTGATTCTGTGGATAACCGTATTACCGCCATGCAT
