Features (pLannotate 1.2.2; 16 found; start..end, strand, type, name):
     54..357     +  enhancer       CMV enhancer: human cytomegalovirus immediate early enhancer
    358..561     +  promoter       CMV promoter: human cytomegalovirus (CMV) immediate early promoter
    584..612     +  misc_feature   MCS (fragment): multiple cloning site
    616..2166    +  CDS            PPAT: PUR1_HUMAN - Also known as GPAT. Experimental evidence at protein level: Swiss-Prot protein existence level 1. From Homo sapiens (Human).
   2166..2192    +  misc_feature   MCS (fragment): multiple cloning site
   2200..2919    +  CDS            mEGFP: enhanced GFP with monomerizing A206K mutation (Zacharias et al., 2002) mammalian codon-optimized
   2936..3019    +  CDS            large T antigen (fragment): large T antigen from SV40 (simian virus 40)
   3042..3163    +  polyA_signal   SV40 poly(A) signal: SV40 polyadenylation signal
   3197..3625    -  rep_origin     f1 ori (sequence partly withheld): f1 bacteriophage origin of replication; arrow indicates direction of (+) strand synthesis
   3652..3756    +  promoter       AmpR promoter: bla
   3758..4115    +  promoter       SV40 promoter: SV40 enhancer and early promoter
   4150..4944    +  CDS            NeoR/KanR: aminoglycoside phosphotransferase from Tn5; aph(3')-II (or nptII); confers resistance to neomycin, kanamycin, and G418 (Geneticin®)
   4965..5117    +  CDS            ble (fragment): BLE_KLEPN - Experimental evidence at protein level: Swiss-Prot protein existence level 1. Binding protein with a strong affinity to the bleomycin family of antibiotics. Binds to CL990; an antimitotic-antibiotic compound. From Klebsiella pneumoniae.
   5176..5223    +  polyA_signal   HSV TK poly(A) signal: herpes simplex virus thymidine kinase polyadenylation signal (Cole and Stacy, 1985)
   5314..5330    -  polyA_signal   bGH poly(A) signal (fragment): bovine growth hormone polyadenylation signal
   5552..6140    +  rep_origin     ori: high-copy-number ColE1/pMB1/pBR322/pUC origin of replication
>Addgene plasmid #99105 | pPPAT-EGFP | addgene full sequence | sequence record 197925 | Addgene NGS Result
TAATAGTAATCAATTACGGGGTCATTAGTTCATAGCCCATATATGGAGTTCCGCGTTACATAACTTACGG
TAAATGGCCCGCCTGGCTGACCGCCCAACGACCCCCGCCCATTGACGTCAATAATGACGTATGTTCCCAT
AGTAACGCCAATAGGGACTTTCCATTGACGTCAATGGGTGGAGTATTTACGGTAAACTGCCCACTTGGCA
GTACATCAAGTGTATCATATGCCAAGTACGCCCCCTATTGACGTCAATGACGGTAAATGGCCCGCCTGGC
ATTATGCCCAGTACATGACCTTATGGGACTTTCCTACTTGGCAGTACATCTACGTATTAGTCATCGCTAT
TACCATGGTGATGCGGTTTTGGCAGTACATCAATGGGCGTGGATAGCGGTTTGACTCACGGGGATTTCCA
AGTCTCCACCCCATTGACGTCAATGGGAGTTTGTTTTGGCACCAAAATCAACGGGACTTTCCAAAATGTC
GTAACAACTCCGCCCCATTGACGCAAATGGGCGGTAGGCGTGTACGGTGGGAGGTCTATATAAGCAGAGC
TGGTTTAGTGAACCGTCAGATCCGCTAGCGCTACCGGACTCAGATCTCGAGCCATATGGAGCTGGAGGAG
TTGGGGATCCGAGAGGAATGTGGCGTGTTCGGGTGCATCGCCTCAGGAGAGTGGCCCACGCAGCTGGATG
TACCGCATGTGATCACTCTGGGACTCGTGGGGCTGCAGCACCGGGGTCAGGAGAGTGCTGGTATTGTGAC
TAGTGATGGGAGTTCGGTGCCAACATTCAAATCACACAAGGGAATGGGTCTTGTAAATCACGTCTTTACT
GAAGACAATTTGAAAAAATTATATGTTTCAAATCTTGGAATTGGACACACCAGGTATGCCACCACAGGAA
AATGTGAACTAGAAAATTGTCAGCCCTTCGTTGTTGAAACACTTCATGGGAAGATAGCTGTGGCACATAA
TGGCGAATTGGTAAATGCTGCTCGATTAAGGAAAAAGCTTCTGCGTCATGGTATTGGTCTGTCTACAAGT
TCTGATAGTGAAATGATTACCCAGTTACTGGCGTATACCCCTCCTCAGGAACAAGATGACACCCCAGACT
GGGTAGCCAGGATTAAAAACTTGATGAAGGAAGCACCCACAGCATACTCCCTGCTTATAATGCACAGAGA
TGTTATTTATGCAGTACGAGATCCTTATGGAAATCGTCCCTTATGCATTGGTCGTCTTATTCCAGTGTCT
GATATAAATGACAAAGAGAAAAAAACATCAGAAACAGAAGGATGGGTGGTGTCTTCAGAATCTTGTAGCT
TCTTATCTATTGGTGCAAGATATTACCGTGAAGTCTTGCCTGGAGAAATTGTGGAAATATCCAGACACAA
TGTCCAAACTCTTGATATTATATCAAGGTCTGAAGGAAACCCAGTGGCTTTTTGTATCTTTGAATATGTT
TATTTTGCAAGACCAGACAGTATGTTCGAAGACCAAATGGTTTATACAGTAAGATACCGTTGTGGCCAGC
AGCTAGCGATTGAAGCACCTGTGGATGCAGATTTGGTTAGCACTGTTCCAGAATCTGCTACGCCTGCTGC
TCTTGCTTACGCAGGAAAGTGTGGACTTCCATATGTGGAGGTGCTGTGTAAAAACCGGTATGTAGGGAGA
ACCTTCATTCAGCCAAACATGAGGTTAAGACAACTTGGTGTTGCAAAAAAATTTGGAGTATTGTCAGACA
ACTTTAAAGGCAAAAGAATTGTTCTTGTAGATGATTCAATTGTCAGAGGCAATACCATCTCACCTATAAT
AAAACTGCTCAAAGAATCTGGTGCAAAAGAGGTACACATTCGAGTAGCTTCACCACCAATTAAATATCCA
TGCTTCATGGGAATAAACATTCCTACAAAAGAAGAGCTCATTGCCAATAAACCAGAATTTGATCACCTTG
CAGAATATCTAGGAGCAAACAGTGTTGTGTATCTGTCAGTAGAAGGACTGGTTTCATCTGTACAAGAAGG
GATAAAGTTTAAAAAACAGAAAGAGAAAAAGCACGATATTATGATCCAAGAAAATGGAAATGGTCTGGAA
TGTTTTGAAAAGAGTGGTCATTGTACAGCTTGTCTCACTGGAAAATATCCTGTAGAATTAGAATGGGTAC
CGCGGGCCCGGGATCCACCGGTCGCCACCATGGTGAGCAAGGGCGAGGAGCTGTTCACCGGGGTGGTGCC
CATCCTGGTCGAGCTGGACGGCGACGTAAACGGCCACAAGTTCAGCGTGTCCGGCGAGGGCGAGGGCGAT
GCCACCTACGGCAAGCTGACCCTGAAGTTCATCTGCACCACCGGCAAGCTGCCCGTGCCCTGGCCCACCC
TCGTGACCACCCTGACCTACGGCGTGCAGTGCTTCAGCCGCTACCCCGACCACATGAAGCAGCACGACTT
CTTCAAGTCCGCCATGCCCGAAGGCTACGTCCAGGAGCGCACCATCTTCTTCAAGGACGACGGCAACTAC
AAGACCCGCGCCGAGGTGAAGTTCGAGGGCGACACCCTGGTGAACCGCATCGAGCTGAAGGGCATCGACT
TCAAGGAGGACGGCAACATCCTGGGGCACAAGCTGGAGTACAACTACAACAGCCACAACGTCTATATCAT
GGCCGACAAGCAGAAGAACGGCATCAAGGTGAACTTCAAGATCCGCCACAACATCGAGGACGGCAGCGTG
CAGCTCGCCGACCACTACCAGCAGAACACCCCCATCGGCGACGGTCCCGTGCTGCTGCCCGACAACCACT
ACCTGAGCACCCAGTCCAAGCTGAGCAAAGACCCCAACGAGAAGCGCGATCACATGGTCCTGAAGGAGCG
CGTGACCGCCGCCGGGATCACTCTCGGCATGGACGAGCTGTACAAGTAAAGCGGCCGCGACTCTAGATCA
TAATCAGCCATACCACATTTGTAGAGGTTTTACTTGCTTTAAAAAACCTCCCACACCTCCCCCTGAACCT
GAAACATAAAATGAATGCAATTGTTGTTGTTAACTTGTTTATTGCAGCTTATAATGGTTACAAATAAAGC
AATAGCATCACAAATTTCACAAATAAAGCATTTTTTTCACTGCATTCTAGTTGTGGTTTGTCCAAACTCA
TCAATGTATCTTAAGGCGTAAATTGTAAGCGTTAATATTTTGTTAAAATTCGCGTTAAATTTTTGTTAAA
TCAGCTCATTTTTTAACCAATAGGCCGAAATCGGCAAAATCCCTTATAAATCAAAAGAATAGACCGAGAT
AGGGT
[37 nt withheld, positions 3296-3332]
AAAGAACGTGGACTCCAACGTCAAAGG
[49 nt withheld, positions 3360-3408]
T
[91 nt withheld, positions 3410-3500]
G
[124 nt withheld, positions 3502-3625]
CAGGTGGCACTTTTCGGGGAAATGTGCGCGGAACCCCTATTTGTTTATTTTTCTAAATACATTCAAATAT
GTATCCGCTCATGAGACAATAACCCTGATAAATGCTTCAATAATATTGAAAAAGGAAGAGTCCTGAGGCG
GAAAGAACCAGCTGTGGAATGTGTGTCAGTTAGGGTGTGGAAAGTCCCCAGGCTCCCCAGCAGGCAGAAG
TATGCAAAGCATGCATCTCAATTAGTCAGCAACCAGGTGTGGAAAGTCCCCAGGCTCCCCAGCAGGCAGA
AGTATGCAAAGCATGCATCTCAATTAGTCAGCAACCATAGTCCCGCCCCTAACTCCGCCCATCCCGCCCC
TAACTCCGCCCAGTTCCGCCCATTCTCCGCCCCATGGCTGACTAATTTTTTTTATTTATGCAGAGGCCGA
GGCCGCCTCGGCCTCTGAGCTATTCCAGAAGTAGTGAGGAGGCTTTTTTGGAGGCCTAGGCTTTTGCAAA
GATCGATCAAGAGACAGGATGAGGATCGTTTCGCATGATTGAACAAGATGGATTGCACGCAGGTTCTCCG
GCCGCTTGGGTGGAGAGGCTATTCGGCTATGACTGGGCACAACAGACAATCGGCTGCTCTGATGCCGCCG
TGTTCCGGCTGTCAGCGCAGGGGCGCCCGGTTCTTTTTGTCAAGACCGACCTGTCCGGTGCCCTGAATGA
ACTGCAAGACGAGGCAGCGCGGCTATCGTGGCTGGCCACGACGGGCGTTCCTTGCGCAGCTGTGCTCGAC
GTTGTCACTGAAGCGGGAAGGGACTGGCTGCTATTGGGCGAAGTGCCGGGGCAGGATCTCCTGTCATCTC
ACCTTGCTCCTGCCGAGAAAGTATCCATCATGGCTGATGCAATGCGGCGGCTGCATACGCTTGATCCGGC
TACCTGCCCATTCGACCACCAAGCGAAACATCGCATCGAGCGAGCACGTACTCGGATGGAAGCCGGTCTT
GTCGATCAGGATGATCTGGACGAAGAGCATCAGGGGCTCGCGCCAGCCGAACTGTTCGCCAGGCTCAAGG
CGAGCATGCCCGACGGCGAGGATCTCGTCGTGACCCATGGCGATGCCTGCTTGCCGAATATCATGGTGGA
AAATGGCCGCTTTTCTGGATTCATCGACTGTGGCCGGCTGGGTGTGGCGGACCGCTATCAGGACATAGCG
TTGGCTACCCGTGATATTGCTGAAGAGCTTGGCGGCGAATGGGCTGACCGCTTCCTCGTGCTTTACGGTA
TCGCCGCTCCCGATTCGCAGCGCATCGCCTTCTATCGCCTTCTTGACGAGTTCTTCTGAGCGGGACTCTG
GGGTTCGAAATGACCGACCAAGCGACGCCCAACCTGCCATCACGAGATTTCGATTCCACCGCCGCCTTCT
ATGAAAGGTTGGGCTTCGGAATCGTTTTCCGGGACGCCGGCTGGATGATCCTCCAGCGCGGGGATCTCAT
GCTGGAGTTCTTCGCCCACCCTAGGGGGAGGCTAACTGAAACACGGAAGGAGACAATACCGGAAGGAACC
CGCGCTATGACGGCAATAAAAAGACAGAATAAAACGCACGGTGTTGGGTCGTTTGTTCATAAACGCGGGG
TTCGGTCCCAGGGCTGGCACTCTGTCGATACCCCACCGAGACCCCATTGGGGCCAATACGCCCGCGTTTC
TTCCTTTTCCCCACCCCACCCCCCAAGTTCGGGTGAAGGCCCAGGGCTCGCAGCCAACGTCGGGGCGGCA
GGCCCTGCCATAGCCTCAGGTTACTCATATATACTTTAGATTGATTTAAAACTTCATTTTTAATTTAAAA
GGATCTAGGTGAAGATCCTTTTTGATAATCTCATGACCAAAATCCCTTAACGTGAGTTTTCGTTCCACTG
AGCGTCAGACCCCGTAGAAAAGATCAAAGGATCTTCTTGAGATCCTTTTTTTCTGCGCGTAATCTGCTGC
TTGCAAACAAAAAAACCACCGCTACCAGCGGTGGTTTGTTTGCCGGATCAAGAGCTACCAACTCTTTTTC
CGAAGGTAACTGGCTTCAGCAGAGCGCAGATACCAAATACTGTTCTTCTAGTGTAGCCGTAGTTAGGCCA
CCACTTCAAGAACTCTGTAGCACCGCCTACATACCTCGCTCTGCTAATCCTGTTACCAGTGGCTGCTGCC
AGTGGCGATAAGTCGTGTCTTACCGGGTTGGACTCAAGACGATAGTTACCGGATAAGGCGCAGCGGTCGG
GCTGAACGGGGGGTTCGTGCACACAGCCCAGCTTGGAGCGAACGACCTACACCGAACTGAGATACCTACA
GCGTGAGCTATGAGAAAGCGCCACGCTTCCCGAAGGGAGAAAGGCGGACAGGTATCCGGTAAGCGGCAGG
GTCGGAACAGGAGAGCGCACGAGGGAGCTTCCAGGGGGAAACGCCTGGTATCTTTATAGTCCTGTCGGGT
TTCGCCACCTCTGACTTGAGCGTCGATTTTTGTGATGCTCGTCAGGGGGGCGGAGCCTATGGAAAAACGC
CAGCAACGCGGCCTTTTTACGGTTCCTGGCCTTTTGCTGGCCTTTTGCTCACATGTTCTTTCCTGCGTTA
TCCCCTGATTCTGTGGATAACCGTATTACCGCCATGCATTAGTTAT
